>Addgene plasmid #143564 | TFORF1991 | addgene full sequence | sequence record 400378 | Addgene NGS Result
TTAATGTAGTCTTATGCAATACTCTTGTAGTCTTGCAACATGGTAACGATGAGTTAGCAACATGCCTTAC
AAGGAGAGAAAAAGCACCGTGCATGCCGATTGGTGGAAGTAAGGTGGTACGATCGTGCCTTATTAGGAAG
GCAACAGACGGGTCTGACATGGATTGGACGAACCACTGAATTGCCGCATTGCAGAGATATTGTATTTAAG
TGCCTAGCTCGATACATAAACGGGTCTCTCTGGTTAGACCAGATCTGAGCCTGGGAGCTCTCTGGCTAAC
TAGGGAACCCACTGCTTAAGCCTCAATAAAGCTTGCCTTGAGTGCTTCAAGTAGTGTGTGCCCGTCTGTT
GTGTGACTCTGGTAACTAGAGATCCCTCAGACCCTTTTAGTCAGTGTGGAAAATCTCTAGCAGTGGCGCC
CGAACAGGGACTTGAAAGCGAAAGGGAAACCAGAGGAGCTCTCTCGACGCAGGACTCGGCTTGCTGAAGC
GCGCACGGCAAGAGGCGAGGGGCGGCGACTGGTGAGTACGCCAAAAATTTTGACTAGCGGAGGCTAGAAG
GAGAGAGATGGGTGCGAGAGCGTCAGTATTAAGCGGGGGAGAATTAGATCGCGATGGGAAAAAATTCGGT
TAAGGCCAGGGGGAAAGAAAAAATATAAATTAAAACATATAGTATGGGCAAGCAGGGAGCTAGAACGATT
CGCAGTTAATCCTGGCCTGTTAGAAACATCAGAAGGCTGTAGACAAATACTGGGACAGCTACAACCATCC
CTTCAGACAGGATCAGAAGAACTTAGATCATTATATAATACAGTAGCAACCCTCTATTGTGTGCATCAAA
GGATAGAGATAAAAGACACCAAGGAAGCTTTAGACAAGATAGAGGAAGAGCAAAACAAAAGTAAGACCAC
CGCACAGCAAGCGGCCGCTGATCTTCAGACCTGGAGGAGGAGATATGAGGGACAATTGGAGAAGTGAATT
ATATAAATATAAAGTAGTAAAAATTGAACCATTAGGAGTAGCACCCACCAAGGCAAAGAGAAGAGTGGTG
CAGAGAGAAAAAAGAGCAGTGGGAATAGGAGCTTTGTTCCTTGGGTTCTTGGGAGCAGCAGGAAGCACTA
TGGGCGCAGCGTCAATGACGCTGACGGTACAGGCCAGACAATTATTGTCTGGTATAGTGCAGCAGCAGAA
CAATTTGCTGAGGGCTATTGAGGCGCAACAGCATCTGTTGCAACTCACAGTCTGGGGCATCAAGCAGCTC
CAGGCAAGAATCCTGGCTGTGGAAAGATACCTAAAGGATCAACAGCTCCTGGGGATTTGGGGTTGCTCTG
GAAAACTCATTTGCACCACTGCTGTGCCTTGGAATGCTAGTTGGAGTAATAAATCTCTGGAACAGATTTG
GAATCACACGACCTGGATGGAGTGGGACAGAGAAATTAACAATTACACAAGCTTAATACACTCCTTAATT
GAAGAATCGCAAAACCAGCAAGAAAAGAATGAACAAGAATTATTGGAATTAGATAAATGGGCAAGTTTGT
GGAATTGGTTTAACATAACAAATTGGCTGTGGTATATAAAATTATTCATAATGATAGTAGGAGGCTTGGT
AGGTTTAAGAATAGTTTTTGCTGTACTTTCTATAGTGAATAGAGTTAGGCAGGGATATTCACCATTATCG
TTTCAGACCCACCTCCCAACCCCGAGGGGACCCATGCATTGCATCTCAATTAGTCAGCAACCAGGTGTGG
AAAGTCCCCAGGCTCCCCAGCAGGCAGAAGTATGCAAAGCATGCGTCTCAATTAGTCAGCAACCATAGTC
CCGCCCCTAACTCCGCCCATCCCGCCCCTAACTCCGCCCAGTTCCGCCCATTCTCCGCCCCATGGCTGAC
TAATTTTTTTTATTTATGCAGAGGCCGAGGCCGCCTCGGCCTCTGAGCTATTCCAGAAGTAGTGAGGAGG
CTTTTTTGGAGGCCTAGGCTTTTGCAAAAAGCTTTCTAGAGGTACCACCGGAGCTTACCATGACCGAGTA
CAAGCCCACGGTGCGCCTCGCCACCCGCGACGACGTCCCCAGGGCCGTACGCACCCTCGCCGCCGCGTTC
GCCGACTACCCCGCCACGCGCCACACCGTCGATCCGGACCGCCACATCGAGCGGGTCACCGAGCTGCAAG
AACTCTTCCTCACGCGCGTCGGGCTCGACATCGGCAAGGTGTGGGTCGCGGACGACGGCGCCGCCGTGGC
GGTCTGGACCACGCCGGAGAGCGTCGAAGCGGGGGCGGTGTTCGCCGAGATCGGCCCGCGCATGGCCGAG
TTGAGCGGTTCCCGGCTGGCCGCGCAGCAACAGATGGAAGGCCTCCTGGCGCCGCACCGGCCCAAGGAGC
CCGCGTGGTTCCTGGCCACCGTCGGCGTCTCGCCCGACCACCAGGGCAAGGGTCTGGGCAGCGCCGTCGT
GCTCCCCGGAGTGGAGGCGGCCGAGCGCGCCGGGGTGCCCGCCTTCCTGGAGACCTCCGCGCCCCGCAAC
CTCCCCTTCTACGAGCGGCTCGGCTTCACCGTCACCGCCGACGTCGAGGTGCCCGAAGGACCGCGCACCT
GGTGCATGACCCGCAAGCCCGGTGCCAGTTAACGAATTCTAGATCTTGAGACAAATGGCAGTATTCATCC
ACAATTTTAAAAGAAAAGGGGGGATTGGGGGGTACAGTGCAGGGGAAAGAATAGTAGACATAATAGCAAC
AGACATACAAACTAAAGAATTACAAAAACAAATTACAAAAATTCAAAATTTTCGGGTTTATTACAGGGAC
AGCAGAGATCCACTTTGGCGCCGGCTCGAGGCCTGCAGGTGCAAAGATGGATAAAGTTTTAAACAGAGAG
GAATCTTTGCAGCTAATGGACCTTCTAGGTCTTGAAAGGAGTGGGAATTGGCTCCGGTGCCCGTCAGTGG
GCAGAGCGCACATCGCCCACAGTCCCCGAGAAGTTGGGGGGAGGGGTCGGCAATTGAACCGGTGCCTAGA
GAAGGTGGCGCGGGGTAAACTGGGAAAGTGATGTCGTGTACTGGCTCCGCCTTTTTCCCGAGGGTGGGGG
AGAACCGTATATAAGTGCAGTAGTCGCCGTGAACGTTCTTTTTCGCAACGGGTTTGCCGCCAGAACACAG
GTAAGTGCCGTGTGTGGTTCCCGCGGGCCTGGCCTCTTTACGGGTTATGGCCCTTGCGTGCCTTGAATTA
CTTCCACCTGGCTGCAGTACGTGATTCTTGATCCCGAGCTTCGGGTTGGAAGTGGGTGGGAGAGTTCGAG
GCCTTGCGCTTAAGGAGCCCCTTCGCCTCGTGCTTGAGTTGAGGCCTGGCCTGGGCGCTGGGGCCGCCGC
GTGCGAATCTGGTGGCACCTTCGCGCCTGTCTCGCTGCTTTCGATAAGTCTCTAGCCATTTAAAATTTTT
GATGACCTGCTGCGACGCTTTTTTTCTGGCAAGATAGTCTTGTAAATGCGGGCCAAGATCTGCACACTGG
TATTTCGGTTTTTGGGGCCGCGGGCGGCGACGGGGCCCGTGCGTCCCAGCGCACATGTTCGGCGAGGCGG
GGCCTGCGAGCGCGGCCACCGAGAATCGGACGGGGGTAGTCTCAAGCTGGCCGGCCTGCTCTGGTGCCTG
GCCTCGCGCCGCCGTGTATCGCCCCGCCCTGGGCGGCAAGGCTGGCCCGGTCGGCACCAGTTGCGTGAGC
GGAAAGATGGCCGCTTCCCGGCCCTGCTGCAGGGAGCTCAAAATGGAGGACGCGGCGCTCGGGAGAGCGG
GCGGGTGAGTCACCCACACAAAGGAAAAGGGCCTTTCCGTCCTCAGCCGTCGCTTCATGTGACTCCACGG
AGTACCGGGCGCCGTCCAGGCACCTCGATTAGTTCTCGAGCTTTTGGAGTACGTCGTCTTTAGGTTGGGG
GGAGGGGTTTTATGCGATGGAGTTTCCCCACACTGAGTGGGTGGAGACTGAAGTTAGGCCAGCTTGGCAC
TTGATGTAATTCTCCTTGGAATTTGCCCTTTTTGAGTTTGGATCTTGGTTCATTCTCAAGCCTCAGACAG
TGGTTCAAAGTTTTTTTCTTCCATTTCAGGTGTCGTGAGGCTAGCACCGCCACCATGGCTAGCAAACGAA
AATCTACAACTCCATGCATGGTTCGGACATCACAAGTAGTAGAACAAGATGTGCCCGAGGAAGTAGACAG
GGCCAAAGAGAAAGGAATCGGCACACCACAGCCTGACGTGGCCAAGGACAGTTGGGCAGCAGAACTTGAA
AACTCTTCCAAAGAAAACGAAGTGATAGAGGTGAAATCTATGGGGGAAAGCCAGTCCAAAAAACTCCAAG
GTGGTTATGAGTGCAAATACTGCCCCTACTCCACGCAAAACCTGAACGAGTTCACGGAGCATGTCGACAT
GCAGCATCCCAACGTGATTCTCAACCCCCTCTACGTGTGTGCAGAATGTAACTTCACAACCAAAAAGTAC
GACTCCCTATCCGACCACAACTCCAAGTTCCATCCCGGGGAGGCCAACTTCAAGCTGAAGTTAATTAAAC
GCAATAATCAAACTGTCTTGGAACAGTCCATCGAAACCACCAACCATGTCGTGTCCATCACCACCAGTGG
CCCTGGAACTGGTGACAGTGATTCTGGGATCTCGGTGAGTAAAACCCCCATCATGAAGCCTGGAAAACCA
AAAGCGGATGCCAAGAAGGTGCCCAAGAAGCCCGAGGAGATCACCCCCGAGAACCACGTGGAAGGGACCG
CCCGCCTGGTGACAGACACAGCTGAGATCCTCTCGAGACTCGGCGGGGTGGAGCTCCTCCAAGACACATT
AGGACACGTCATGCCTTCTGTACAGCTGCCACCAAATATCAACCTTGTGCCCAAGGTCCCTGTCCCACTA
AATACTACCAAATACAACTCTGCCCTGGATACAAATGCCACGATGATCAACTCTTTCAACAAGTTTCCTT
ACCCGACCCAGGCTGAGTTGTCCTGGCTGACAGCTGCCTCCAAACACCCAGAGGAGCACATCAGAATCTG
GTTTGCCACCCAGCGCTTAAAGCATGGCATCAGCTGGTCCCCAGAAGAGGTGGAGGAGGCCCGGAAGAAG
ATGTTCAACGGCACCATCCAGTCAGTACCCCCGACCATCACTGTGCTGCCCGCCCAGTTGGCCCCCACAA
AGGTGACGCAGCCCATCCTCCAGACGGCTCTACCGTGCCAGATCCTCGGCCAGACTAGCCTGGTGCTGAC
TCAGGTGACCAGCGGGTCAACAACCGTCTCTTGCTCCCCCATCACACTTGCCGTGGCAGGAGTCACCAAC
CATGGCCAGAAGAGACCCTTGGTGACTCCCCAAGCTGCCCCCGAACCCAAGCGTCCACACATCGCTCAGG
TGCCAGAGCCCCCACCCAAGGTGGCCAACCCCCCGCTCACACCAGCCAGTGACCGCAAGAAGACAAAGGA
GCAGATAGCACATCTCAAGGCCAGCTTTCTCCAGAGCCAGTTCCCTGACGATGCCGAGGTTTACCGGCTC
ATCGAGGTGACTGGCCTTGCCAGGAGCGAGATCAAGAAGTGGTTCAGTGACCACCGATATCGGTGTCAAA
GGGGCATCGTCCACATCACCAGCGAATCCCTTGCCAAAGACCAGTTGGCCATCGCGGCCTCCCGACACGG
TCGCACGTATCATGCGTACCCAGACTTTGCCCCCCAGAAGTTCAAAGAGAAAACACAGGGTCAGGTTAAA
ATCTTGGAAGACAGCTTTTTGAAAAGTTCTTTTCCTACCCAAGCAGAACTGGATCGGCTAAGGGTGGAGA
CCAAGCTGAGCAGGAGAGAGATCGACTCCTGGTTCTCGGAGAGGCGGAAGCTTCGAGACAGCATGGAACA
AGCTGTCTTGGATTCCATGGGGTCTGGCAAAAAAGGCCAAGATGTGGGAGCCCCCAATGGTGCTCTGTCT
CGACTCGACCAGCTCTCCGGTGCCCAGTTAACAAGTTCTCTGCCCAGCCCTTCGCCAGCAATTGCAAAAA
GTCAAGAACAGGTTCATCTCCTGAGGAGCACGTTTGCAAGAACCCAGTGGCCTACTCCCCAGGAGTACGA
CCAGTTAGCGGCCAAGACTGGCCTGGTCCGAACTGAGATTGTGCGTTGGTTCAAGGAGAACAGATGCTTG
CTGAAAACGGGAACCGTGAAGTGGATGGAGCAGTACCAGCACCAGCCCATGGCAGATGATCACGGCTACG
ATGCCGTAGCAAGGAAAGCAACAAAACCCATGGCCGAGAGCCCAAAGAACGGGGGTGATGTGGTTCCACA
ATATTACAAGGACCCCAAAAAGCTCTGCGAAGAGGACTTGGAGAAGTTGGTGACCAGGGTAAAAGTAGGC
AGCGAGCCAGCAAAAGACTGTTTGCCAGCAAAGCCCTCAGAGGCCACCTCAGACCGGTCAGAGGGCAGCA
GCCGGGACGGCCAGGGTAGCGACGAGAACGAGGAGTCGAGCGTTGTGGATTACGTGGAGGTGACGGTCGG
GGAGGAGGATGCGATCTCAGATAGATCAGATAGCTGGAGTCAGGCTGCGGCAGAAGGTGTGTCGGAACTG
GCTGAATCAGACTCCGACTGCGTCCCTGCAGAGGCTGGCCAGGCCTAGTAATGAACTAGTCCGTAACTTG
AAAGTATTTCGATTTCTTGGCTTTATATATCTTGTGGAAAGGACGAAAGAGAGTCGGCCCTACGCGATGA
ACGCGTTAAGTCGACAATCAACCTCTGGATTACAAAATTTGTGAAAGATTGACTGGTATTCTTAACTATG
TTGCTCCTTTTACGCTATGTGGATACGCTGCTTTAATGCCTTTGTATCATGCTATTGCTTCCCGTATGGC
TTTCATTTTCTCCTCCTTGTATAAATCCTGGTTGCTGTCTCTTTATGAGGAGTTGTGGCCCGTTGTCAGG
CAACGTGGCGTGGTGTGCACTGTGTTTGCTGACGCAACCCCCACTGGTTGGGGCATTGCCACCACCTGTC
AGCTCCTTTCCGGGACTTTCGCTTTCCCCCTCCCTATTGCCACGGCGGAACTCATCGCCGCCTGCCTTGC
CCGCTGCTGGACAGGGGCTCGGCTGTTGGGCACTGACAATTCCGTGGTGTTGTCGGGGAAATCATCGTCC
TTTCCTTGGCTGCTCGCCTGTGTTGCCACCTGGATTCTGCGCGGGACGTCCTTCTGCTACGTCCCTTCGG
CCCTCAATCCAGCGGACCTTCCTTCCCGCGGCCTGCTGCCGGCTCTGCGGCCTCTTCCGCGTCTTCGCCT
TCGCCCTCAGACGAGTCGGATCTCCCTTTGGGCCGCCTCCCCGCGTCGACTTTAAGACCAATGACTTACA
AGGCAGCTGTAGATCTTAGCCACTTTTTAAAAGAAAAGGGGGGACTGGAAGGGCTAATTCACTCCCAACG
AAGACAAGATCTGCTTTTTGCTTGTACTGGGTCTCTCTGGTTAGACCAGATCTGAGCCTGGGAGCTCTCT
GGCTAACTAGGGAACCCACTGCTTAAGCCTCAATAAAGCTTGCCTTGAGTGCTTCAAGTAGTGTGTGCCC
GTCTGTTGTGTGACTCTGGTAACTAGAGATCCCTCAGACCCTTTTAGTCAGTGTGGAAAATCTCTAGCAG
TACGTATAGTAGTTCATGTCATCTTATTATTCAGTATTTATAACTTGCAAAGAAATGAATATCAGAGAGT
GAGAGGAACTTGTTTATTGCAGCTTATAATGGTTACAAATAAAGCAATAGCATCACAAATTTCACAAATA
AAGCATTTTTTTCACTGCATTCTAGTTGTGGTTTGTCCAAACTCATCAATGTATCTTATCATGTCTGGCT
CTAGCTATCCCGCCCCTAACTCCGCCCATCCCGCCCCTAACTCCGCCCAGTTCCGCCCATTCTCCGCCCC
ATGGCTGACTAATTTTTTTTATTTATGCAGAGGCCGAGGCCGCCTCGGCCTCTGAGCTATTCCAGAAGTA
GTGAGGAGGCTTTTTTGGAGGCCTAGGGACGTACCCAATTCGCCCTATAGTGAGTCGTATTACGCGCGCT
CACTGGCCGTCGTTTTACAACGTCGTGACTGGGAAAACCCTGGCGTTACCCAACTTAATCGCCTTGCAGC
ACATCCCCCTTTCGCCAGCTGGCGTAATAGCGAAGAGGCCCGCACCGATCGCCCTTCCCAACAGTTGCGC
AGCCTGAATGGCGAATGGG
[124 nt withheld, positions 8210-8333]
C
[91 nt withheld, positions 8335-8425]
A
[49 nt withheld, positions 8427-8475]
CCTTTGACGTTGGAGTCCACGTTCTTT
[37 nt withheld, positions 8503-8539]
ACCCTATCTCGGTCTATTCTTTTGATTTATAAGGGATTTTGCCGATTTCGGCCTATTGGTTAAAAAATGA
GCTGATTTAACAAAAATTTAACGCGAATTTTAACAAAATATTAACGCTTACAATTTAGGTGGCACTTTTC
GGGGAAATGTGCGCGGAACCCCTATTTGTTTATTTTTCTAAATACATTCAAATATGTATCCGCTCATGAG
ACAATAACCCTGATAAATGCTTCAATAATATTGAAAAAGGAAGAGTATGAGTATTCAACATTTCCGTGTC
GCCCTTATTCCCTTTTTTGCGGCATTTTGCCTTCCTGTTTTTGCTCACCCAGAAACGCTGGTGAAAGTAA
AAGATGCTGAAGATCAGTTGGGTGCACGAGTGGGTTACATCGAACTGGATCTCAACAGCGGTAAGATCCT
TGAGAGTTTTCGCCCCGAAGAACGTTTTCCAATGATGAGCACTTTTAAAGTTCTGCTATGTGGCGCGGTA
TTATCCCGTATTGACGCCGGGCAAGAGCAACTCGGTCGCCGCATACACTATTCTCAGAATGACTTGGTTG
AGTACTCACCAGTCACAGAAAAGCATCTTACGGATGGCATGACAGTAAGAGAATTATGCAGTGCTGCCAT
AACCATGAGTGATAACACTGCGGCCAACTTACTTCTGACAACGATCGGAGGACCGAAGGAGCTAACCGCT
TTTTTGCACAACATGGGGGATCATGTAACTCGCCTTGATCGTTGGGAACCGGAGCTGAATGAAGCCATAC
CAAACGACGAGCGTGACACCACGATGCCTGTAGCAATGGCAACAACGTTGCGCAAACTATTAACTGGCGA
ACTACTTACTCTAGCTTCCCGGCAACAATTAATAGACTGGATGGAGGCGGATAAAGTTGCAGGACCACTT
CTGCGCTCGGCCCTTCCGGCTGGCTGGTTTATTGCTGATAAATCTGGAGCCGGTGAGCGTGGGTCTCGCG
GTATCATTGCAGCACTGGGGCCAGATGGTAAGCCCTCCCGTATCGTAGTTATCTACACGACGGGGAGTCA
GGCAACTATGGATGAACGAAATAGACAGATCGCTGAGATAGGTGCCTCACTGATTAAGCATTGGTAACTG
TCAGACCAAGTTTACTCATATATACTTTAGATTGATTTAAAACTTCATTTTTAATTTAAAAGGATCTAGG
TGAAGATCCTTTTTGATAATCTCATGACCAAAATCCCTTAACGTGAGTTTTCGTTCCACTGAGCGTCAGA
CCCCGTAGAAAAGATCAAAGGATCTTCTTGAGATCCTTTTTTTCTGCGCGTAATCTGCTGCTTGCAAACA
AAAAAACCACCGCTACCAGCGGTGGTTTGTTTGCCGGATCAAGAGCTACCAACTCTTTTTCCGAAGGTAA
CTGGCTTCAGCAGAGCGCAGATACCAAATACTGTTCTTCTAGTGTAGCCGTAGTTAGGCCACCACTTCAA
GAACTCTGTAGCACCGCCTACATACCTCGCTCTGCTAATCCTGTTACCAGTGGCTGCTGCCAGTGGCGAT
AAGTCGTGTCTTACCGGGTTGGACTCAAGACGATAGTTACCGGATAAGGCGCAGCGGTCGGGCTGAACGG
GGGGTTCGTGCACACAGCCCAGCTTGGAGCGAACGACCTACACCGAACTGAGATACCTACAGCGTGAGCT
ATGAGAAAGCGCCACGCTTCCCGAAGGGAGAAAGGCGGACAGGTATCCGGTAAGCGGCAGGGTCGGAACA
GGAGAGCGCACGAGGGAGCTTCCAGGGGGAAACGCCTGGTATCTTTATAGTCCTGTCGGGTTTCGCCACC
TCTGACTTGAGCGTCGATTTTTGTGATGCTCGTCAGGGGGGCGGAGCCTATGGAAAAACGCCAGCAACGC
GGCCTTTTTACGGTTCCTGGCCTTTTGCTGGCCTTTTGCTCACATGTTCTTTCCTGCGTTATCCCCTGAT
TCTGTGGATAACCGTATTACCGCCTTTGAGTGAGCTGATACCGCTCGCCGCAGCCGAACGACCGAGCGCA
GCGAGTCAGTGAGCGAGGAAGCGGAAGAGCGCCCAATACGCAAACCGCCTCTCCCCGCGCGTTGGCCGAT
TCATTAATGCAGCTGGCACGACAGGTTTCCCGACTGGAAAGCGGGCAGTGAGCGCAACGCAATTAATGTG
AGTTAGCTCACTCATTAGGCACCCCAGGCTTTACACTTTATGCTTCCGGCTCGTATGTTGTGTGGAATTG
TGAGCGGATAACAATTTCACACAGGAAACAGCTATGACCATGATTACGCCAAGCGCGCAATTAACCCTCA
CTAAAGGGAACAAAAGCTGGAGCTGCAAGC
Features (pLannotate 1.2.2; 31 found; start..end, strand, type, name):
      5..231     +  promoter       RSV promoter: Rous sarcoma virus enhancer/promoter
    232..412     +  LTR            5' LTR (truncated): truncated 5' long terminal repeat (LTR) from HIV-1
    459..584     +  misc_feature   HIV-1 Ψ: packaging signal of human immunodeficiency virus type 1
    568..931     +  CDS            HIV-1 gag (fragment): gag protein from human immunodeficiency virus 1; gag
   1077..1310    +  misc_feature   RRE: The Rev response element (RRE) of HIV-1 allows for Rev-dependent mRNA export from the nucleus to the cytoplasm.
   1687..1713    +  CDS            Rev (fragment): human immunodeficiency virus 1 (HIV-1) Rev protein; rev; enhances nuclear export of unspliced and incompletely spliced viral mRNAs
   1720..1743    +  promoter       SV40 promoter (fragment): SV40 early promoter
   1744..1815    +  promoter       SV40 promoter (fragment): SV40 enhancer and early promoter
   1839..1974    +  rep_origin     SV40 ori: SV40 origin of replication
   2020..2616    +  CDS            PuroR (fragment): puromycin N-acetyltransferase; pac from Streptomyces; confers resistance to puromycin
   2665..2782    +  misc_feature   cPPT/CTS: central polypurine tract and central termination sequence of HIV-1
   2847..2913    +  CDS            small t antigen (fragment): SV40 (simian virus 40) small t antigen
   2920..4098    +  promoter       EF-1α promoter: strong constitutive promoter for human elongation factor EF-1α
   4115..6625    +  CDS            ZHX2: ZHX2_HUMAN - Also known as AFR1, KIAA0854, RAF. Experimental evidence at protein level: Swiss-Prot protein existence level 1. Acts as a transcriptional repressor (PubMed:12741956). Represses the promoter activity of the CDC25C gene stimulated by NFYA (PubMed:12741956). May play a role in retinal development where it regulates the composition of bipolar cell populations, by promoting differentiation of bipolar OFF-type cells (By similarity). In the brain, may promote maintenance and suppress differentiation of neural progenitor cells in the developing cortex (By similarity). From Homo sapiens (
   6641..6694    +  promoter       U6 promoter (fragment): RNA polymerase III promoter for human U6 snRNA
   6736..7324    +  misc_feature   WPRE: woodchuck hepatitis virus posttranscriptional regulatory element
   7375..7394    +  misc_feature   cPPT/CTS (fragment): central polypurine tract and central termination sequence of HIV-1
   7396..7629    +  LTR            3' LTR (ΔU3): self-inactivating 3' long terminal repeat (LTR) from HIV-1
   7707..7828    +  polyA_signal   SV40 poly(A) signal: SV40 polyadenylation signal
   7868..8003    +  rep_origin     SV40 ori: SV40 origin of replication
   8024..8042    -  promoter       T7 promoter: promoter for bacteriophage T7 RNA polymerase
   8050..8205    +  CDS            lacZα (fragment): LacZα fragment of β-galactosidase; lacZ fragment
   8210..8638    +  rep_origin     f1 ori (sequence partly withheld): f1 bacteriophage origin of replication; arrow indicates direction of (+) strand synthesis
   8691..8795    +  promoter       AmpR promoter: bla
   8796..9656    +  CDS            AmpR: β-lactamase; bla; confers resistance to ampicillin, carbenicillin, and related antibiotics
   9827..10415   +  rep_origin     ori: high-copy-number ColE1/pMB1/pBR322/pUC origin of replication
  10598..10690   +  CDS            lacI (fragment): lac repressor; lacI; The lac repressor binds to the lac operator to inhibit transcription in E. coli. This inhibition can be relieved by adding lactose or isopropyl-β-D-thiogalactopyranoside (IPTG).
  10703..10724   +  protein_bind   CAP binding site: CAP binding activates transcription in the presence of cAMP. E. coli catabolite activator protein
  10739..10769   +  promoter       lac promoter: promoter for the E. coli lac operon
  10773..10795   +  protein_bind   lac operator (fragment): The lac repressor binds to the lac operator to inhibit transcription in E. coli. This inhibition can be relieved by adding lactose or isopropyl-β-D-thiogalactopyranoside (IPTG). lac repressor encoded by lacI
  10838..10856   +  promoter       T3 promoter: promoter for bacteriophage T3 RNA polymerase
