[The description below was written by a language model from this plasmid's Addgene catalogue record and pLannotate feature annotations shown in this document.]
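Description:
TFORF1991 is a third-generation-style, self-inactivating lentiviral expression plasmid built on the pLX_TRC317 backbone, carrying the human transcription factor ZHX2 as its insert. It belongs to a barcoded transcription factor ORF collection in which each ORF is paired with a unique 24-bp barcode so that the factor can be identified by sequencing in pooled overexpression screens. In bacteria the plasmid is maintained through a high-copy ColE1/pUC-type origin and selected with ampicillin via the β-lactamase gene. An f1 origin and remnants of a lac/lacZα cloning region, flanked by T7 and T3 promoters, also lie in the backbone. The depositor warns that the plasmid can recombine, as is common for LTR-containing vectors.

The viral genome is transcribed from an RSV promoter fused to a truncated HIV-1 5' LTR. It contains the Ψ packaging signal with a gag fragment, the RRE for Rev-dependent nuclear export, a cPPT/CTS element, and a ΔU3 3' LTR followed by an SV40 polyadenylation signal. Within the LTRs there are two expression units. An SV40 early promoter drives puromycin N-acetyltransferase for selecting transduced mammalian cells, and the EF-1α promoter drives constitutive expression of the ZHX2 coding sequence. A WPRE downstream enhances transcript stability and expression. The annotation does not label the barcode. A short fragment matching the U6 promoter sits between the ORF and the WPRE, but the record does not state its function.

ZHX2 is annotated as a transcriptional repressor with proposed roles in retinal and neural progenitor development. The construct is intended for packaging into lentivirus and stable overexpression of this factor, individually or in pooled screens of directed differentiation.
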