Addgene plasmid #143564: TFORF1991
Purpose: Lentiviral vector for overexpressing transcription factor ORFs with unique 24-bp barcodes. Barcodes facilitate identification of transcription factors in pooled screens.
Depositing lab: Feng Zhang. Depositing organization: Broad Institute. Publication: A transcription factor atlas of directed differentiation. Joung J, Ma S, Tay T, Geiger-Schuller KR, Kirchgatterer PC, Verdine VK, Guo B, Arias-Garcia MA, Allen WE, Singh A, Kuksenko O, Abudayyeh OO, Gootenberg JS, Fu Z, Macrae RK, Buenrostro JD, Regev A, Zhang F. Cell. 2023 Jan 5;186(1):209-229.e26. doi: 10.1016/j.cell.2022.11.026. PubMed 36608654.
Backbone
  Vector backbone: pLX_TRC317
  Backbone manufacturer: Broad Institute Genetic Perturbation Platform
  Backbone size w/o insert (bp): 8264
  Vector type: Mammalian Expression, Lentiviral
  Selectable markers: Puromycin
Growth in bacteria
  Bacterial resistance: Ampicillin, 100 μg/mL
  Growth temperature: 37°C
  Growth strain: NEB Stable
  Copy number: High Copy
Gene/Insert
  Gene/Insert name: ZHX2
  Species: H. sapiens (human)
  Insert size (bp): 2615
  Entrez Gene: ZHX2 (a.k.a. AFR1, RAF)
  Promoter: EF1a
  Cloning method: Unknown
  Sequencing primers: 5′ GGGTGGAGACTGAAGTTAGGCCAG; 3′ CACATAGCGTAAAAGGAGCAACATAG
Terms and licenses: Academic/Nonprofit Terms; Industry Terms: Not Available to Industry
Depositor comments: XM_005250837,NM_014943,XM_005250836,XM_011516932,XM_011516931,ENST00000314393 . The transcription factor ORF portion of this plasmid was synthesized by Genewiz. Please test multiple small colonies in case of plasmid recombination. To make this collection available in a timely manner, a portion of this collection was not fully sequenced by Addgene. If an Addgene verified full plasmid sequence is not available, please contact us prior to placing an order to request the full sequence.
How to cite: TFORF1991 was a gift from Feng Zhang (Addgene plasmid # 143564 ; http://n2t.net/addgene:143564 ; RRID:Addgene_143564)
