>Addgene plasmid #143564 | TFORF1991 | depositor partial sequence | sequence record 282822 | Insert
ACCGCCACCATGGCTAGCAAACGAAAATCTACAACTCCATGCATGGTTCGGACATCACAAGTAGTAGAAC
AAGATGTGCCCGAGGAAGTAGACAGGGCCAAAGAGAAAGGAATCGGCACACCACAGCCTGACGTGGCCAA
GGACAGTTGGGCAGCAGAACTTGAAAACTCTTCCAAAGAAAACGAAGTGATAGAGGTGAAATCTATGGGG
GAAAGCCAGTCCAAAAAACTCCAAGGTGGTTATGAGTGCAAATACTGCCCCTACTCCACGCAAAACCTGA
ACGAGTTCACGGAGCATGTCGACATGCAGCATCCCAACGTGATTCTCAACCCCCTCTACGTGTGTGCAGA
ATGTAACTTCACAACCAAAAAGTACGACTCCCTATCCGACCACAACTCCAAGTTCCATCCCGGGGAGGCC
AACTTCAAGCTGAAGTTAATTAAACGCAATAATCAAACTGTCTTGGAACAGTCCATCGAAACCACCAACC
ATGTCGTGTCCATCACCACCAGTGGCCCTGGAACTGGTGACAGTGATTCTGGGATCTCGGTGAGTAAAAC
CCCCATCATGAAGCCTGGAAAACCAAAAGCGGATGCCAAGAAGGTGCCCAAGAAGCCCGAGGAGATCACC
CCCGAGAACCACGTGGAAGGGACCGCCCGCCTGGTGACAGACACAGCTGAGATCCTCTCGAGACTCGGCG
GGGTGGAGCTCCTCCAAGACACATTAGGACACGTCATGCCTTCTGTACAGCTGCCACCAAATATCAACCT
TGTGCCCAAGGTCCCTGTCCCACTAAATACTACCAAATACAACTCTGCCCTGGATACAAATGCCACGATG
ATCAACTCTTTCAACAAGTTTCCTTACCCGACCCAGGCTGAGTTGTCCTGGCTGACAGCTGCCTCCAAAC
ACCCAGAGGAGCACATCAGAATCTGGTTTGCCACCCAGCGCTTAAAGCATGGCATCAGCTGGTCCCCAGA
AGAGGTGGAGGAGGCCCGGAAGAAGATGTTCAACGGCACCATCCAGTCAGTACCCCCGACCATCACTGTG
CTGCCCGCCCAGTTGGCCCCCACAAAGGTGACGCAGCCCATCCTCCAGACGGCTCTACCGTGCCAGATCC
TCGGCCAGACTAGCCTGGTGCTGACTCAGGTGACCAGCGGGTCAACAACCGTCTCTTGCTCCCCCATCAC
ACTTGCCGTGGCAGGAGTCACCAACCATGGCCAGAAGAGACCCTTGGTGACTCCCCAAGCTGCCCCCGAA
CCCAAGCGTCCACACATCGCTCAGGTGCCAGAGCCCCCACCCAAGGTGGCCAACCCCCCGCTCACACCAG
CCAGTGACCGCAAGAAGACAAAGGAGCAGATAGCACATCTCAAGGCCAGCTTTCTCCAGAGCCAGTTCCC
TGACGATGCCGAGGTTTACCGGCTCATCGAGGTGACTGGCCTTGCCAGGAGCGAGATCAAGAAGTGGTTC
AGTGACCACCGATATCGGTGTCAAAGGGGCATCGTCCACATCACCAGCGAATCCCTTGCCAAAGACCAGT
TGGCCATCGCGGCCTCCCGACACGGTCGCACGTATCATGCGTACCCAGACTTTGCCCCCCAGAAGTTCAA
AGAGAAAACACAGGGTCAGGTTAAAATCTTGGAAGACAGCTTTTTGAAAAGTTCTTTTCCTACCCAAGCA
GAACTGGATCGGCTAAGGGTGGAGACCAAGCTGAGCAGGAGAGAGATCGACTCCTGGTTCTCGGAGAGGC
GGAAGCTTCGAGACAGCATGGAACAAGCTGTCTTGGATTCCATGGGGTCTGGCAAAAAAGGCCAAGATGT
GGGAGCCCCCAATGGTGCTCTGTCTCGACTCGACCAGCTCTCCGGTGCCCAGTTAACAAGTTCTCTGCCC
AGCCCTTCGCCAGCAATTGCAAAAAGTCAAGAACAGGTTCATCTCCTGAGGAGCACGTTTGCAAGAACCC
AGTGGCCTACTCCCCAGGAGTACGACCAGTTAGCGGCCAAGACTGGCCTGGTCCGAACTGAGATTGTGCG
TTGGTTCAAGGAGAACAGATGCTTGCTGAAAACGGGAACCGTGAAGTGGATGGAGCAGTACCAGCACCAG
CCCATGGCAGATGATCACGGCTACGATGCCGTAGCAAGGAAAGCAACAAAACCCATGGCCGAGAGCCCAA
AGAACGGGGGTGATGTGGTTCCACAATATTACAAGGACCCCAAAAAGCTCTGCGAAGAGGACTTGGAGAA
GTTGGTGACCAGGGTAAAAGTAGGCAGCGAGCCAGCAAAAGACTGTTTGCCAGCAAAGCCCTCAGAGGCC
ACCTCAGACCGGTCAGAGGGCAGCAGCCGGGACGGCCAGGGTAGCGACGAGAACGAGGAGTCGAGCGTTG
TGGATTACGTGGAGGTGACGGTCGGGGAGGAGGATGCGATCTCAGATAGATCAGATAGCTGGAGTCAGGC
TGCGGCAGAAGGTGTGTCGGAACTGGCTGAATCAGACTCCGACTGCGTCCCTGCAGAGGCTGGCCAGGCC
TAGTAATGAACTAGTCCGTAACTTGAAAGTATTTCGATTTCTTGGCTTTATATATCTTGTGGAAAGGACG
AAAGAGAGTCGGCCCTACGCGATGA
