>Addgene plasmid #143564 | TFORF1991 | depositor partial sequence | sequence record 282823 | Barcode
AAGAGAGTCGGCCCTACGCGATGA
